Addgene plasmid #122368: pTV-Gsk3b-tdiRFP670-PEST
Purpose: Targeting vector for mouse Gsk3b to insert 2A-tdiRFP670-PEST into immediately upstream of stop codon.
Depositing lab: Hiroshi Ochiai. Depositing organization: Hiroshima University. Publication: Genome-wide kinetic properties of transcriptional bursting in mouse embryonic stem cells. Ochiai H, Hayashi T, Umeda M, Yoshimura M, Harada A, Shimizu Y, Nakano K, Saitoh N, Liu Z, Yamamoto T, Okamura T, Ohkawa Y, Kimura H, Nikaido I. Sci Adv. 2020 Jun 17;6(25):eaaz6699. doi: 10.1126/sciadv.aaz6699. eCollection 2020 Jun. PubMed 32596448.
Backbone
  Vector backbone: pBSK
  Backbone size w/o insert (bp): 2850
  Total vector size (bp): 7055
  Vector type: Mouse Targeting
Growth in bacteria
  Bacterial resistance: Ampicillin, 100 μg/mL
  Growth temperature: 37°C
  Growth strain: DH5alpha
  Copy number: High Copy
Gene/Insert
  Gene/Insert name: 2A-tdiRFP-PEST with homology arms for Gsk3b
  Species: Synthetic
  Insert size (bp): 4205
  Cloning method: Gibson Cloning
  Sequencing primers: 5′ M13-fwr; 3′ M13-rev
Terms and licenses: Academic/Nonprofit Terms; Industry Terms: Not Available to Industry
How to cite: pTV-Gsk3b-tdiRFP670-PEST was a gift from Hiroshi Ochiai (Addgene plasmid # 122368 ; http://n2t.net/addgene:122368 ; RRID:Addgene_122368)
