[The description below was written by a language model from this plasmid's Addgene catalogue record and pLannotate feature annotations shown in this document.]
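Description:
pTV-Gsk3b-tdiRFP670-PEST is a mouse gene-targeting (knock-in donor) vector built on the pBluescript-type pBSK backbone, about 7.1 kb in total. It is maintained in E. coli as a high-copy plasmid through a ColE1/pUC origin and selected with ampicillin via the β-lactamase gene. The backbone also carries an f1 phage origin, remnants of the lacZα/lac promoter region and multiple cloning site, and flanking T7 and T3 promoters. No mammalian selection marker or mammalian promoter is annotated, which fits a design in which the reporter relies on the endogenous locus for expression.

The roughly 4.2 kb insert, assembled by Gibson cloning, consists of a 2A-tdiRFP670-PEST cassette flanked by homology arms for mouse Gsk3b. The arms are largely unannotated, but the upstream one ends in a short fragment matching the C-terminal coding sequence of GSK3β, in line with the stated aim of inserting the cassette immediately upstream of the stop codon. The 2A peptide named in the record is not itself annotated and presumably lies between the Gsk3b fragment and the reporter. Next come a loxP site, two tandem copies of the biliverdin-dependent near-infrared protein iRFP670 joined by a short linker (annotated as a TDsmURFP fragment), a PEST degradation sequence derived from mouse ornithine decarboxylase, and a minimal FRT site. Only single loxP and FRT sites are annotated, and the record does not explain their role.

After homologous recombination, Gsk3b and the destabilised tandem reporter would be translated from one transcript and separated at the 2A, so that the short-lived fluorescence tracks endogenous Gsk3b expression. The associated publication concerns transcriptional bursting kinetics in mouse embryonic stem cells. The sequencing-derived and depositor sequences carry essentially identical annotations and differ by one nucleotide in length.
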