Features (pLannotate 1.2.2; 20 found; start..end, strand, type, name):
     30..458     -  rep_origin     f1 ori (sequence partly withheld): f1 bacteriophage origin of replication; arrow indicates direction of (+) strand synthesis
    463..618     -  CDS            lacZα (fragment): LacZα fragment of β-galactosidase; lacZ fragment
    626..644     +  promoter       T7 promoter: promoter for bacteriophage T7 RNA polymerase
    653..673     -  misc_feature   MCS (fragment): pBluescript multiple cloning site
   1558..1626    +  CDS            Gsk3b (fragment): GSK3B_MOUSE - Experimental evidence at protein level: Swiss-Prot protein existence level 1. Constitutively active protein kinase that acts as a negative regulator in the hormonal control of glucose homeostasis, Wnt signaling and regulation of transcription factors and microtubules, by phosphorylating and inactivating glycogen synthase (GYS1 or GYS2), EIF2B, CTNNB1/beta-catenin, APC, AXIN1, DPYSL2/CRMP2, JUN, NFATC1/NFATC, MAPT/TAU and MACF1. Requires primed phosphorylation of the majority of its substrates. In skeletal muscle, contributes to insulin regulation of glycogen synthesis by phosphor
   1681..1714    +  protein_bind   loxP: Cre-mediated recombination occurs in the 8-bp core sequence (GCATACAT). Cre recombinase
   1750..2682    +  CDS            iRFP670: iRFP670 is a basic (constitutively fluorescent) near ir fluorescent protein published in 2013, derived from Rhodopseudomonas palustris CGA009. It has low acid sensitivity. It requires the cofactor biliverdin for fluorescence.
   2683..2760    +  CDS            TDsmURFP (fragment): TDsmURFP is a basic (constitutively fluorescent) near ir fluorescent protein published in 2016, derived from Trichodesmium erythraeum IMS101. It requires the cofactor biliverdin for fluorescence.
   2752..3684    +  CDS            iRFP670: iRFP670 is a basic (constitutively fluorescent) near ir fluorescent protein published in 2013, derived from Rhodopseudomonas palustris CGA009. It has low acid sensitivity. It requires the cofactor biliverdin for fluorescence.
   3706..3825    +  CDS            hPEST: PEST degradation sequence from mouse ornithine decarboxylase human codon-optimized
   3828..3861    +  protein_bind   FRT (minimal): supports FLP-mediated excision but not integration (Turan and Bode, 2011) FLP recombinase from the Saccharomyces cerevisiae 2μ plasmid
   4828..4854    -  misc_feature   MCS (fragment): pBluescript multiple cloning site
   4867..4885    -  promoter       T3 promoter: promoter for bacteriophage T3 RNA polymerase
   4930..4946    -  protein_bind   lac operator: The lac repressor binds to the lac operator to inhibit transcription in E. coli. This inhibition can be relieved by adding lactose or isopropyl-β-D-thiogalactopyranoside (IPTG). lac repressor encoded by lacI
   4954..4984    -  promoter       lac promoter: promoter for the E. coli lac operon
   4999..5020    -  protein_bind   CAP binding site: CAP binding activates transcription in the presence of cAMP. E. coli catabolite activator protein
   5033..5125    -  CDS            lacI (fragment): lac repressor; lacI; The lac repressor binds to the lac operator to inhibit transcription in E. coli. This inhibition can be relieved by adding lactose or isopropyl-β-D-thiogalactopyranoside (IPTG).
   5308..5896    -  rep_origin     ori: high-copy-number ColE1/pMB1/pBR322/pUC origin of replication
   6067..6927    -  CDS            AmpR: β-lactamase; bla; confers resistance to ampicillin, carbenicillin, and related antibiotics
   6928..7032    -  promoter       AmpR promoter: bla
>Addgene plasmid #122368 | pTV-Gsk3b-tdiRFP670-PEST | depositor full sequence | sequence record 233449 | pTV-Gsk3b-tdiRFP670-PEST sequence 7055 bps
CTAAATTGTAAGCGTTAATATTTTGTTAAAATTCGCGTTAAATTTTTGTTAAATCAGCTCATTTTTTAAC
CAATAGGCCGAAATCGGCAAAATCCCTTATAAATCAAAAGAATAGACCGAGATAGGGT
[37 nt withheld, positions 129-165]
AAAGAACGTGGACTCCAACGTCAAAGG
[49 nt withheld, positions 193-241]
T
[91 nt withheld, positions 243-333]
G
[124 nt withheld, positions 335-458]
CCCATTCGCCATTCAGGCTGCGCAACTGTTGGGAAGGGCGATCGGTGCGGGCCTCTTCGCTATTACGCCA
GCTGGCGAAAGGGGGATGTGCTGCAAGGCGATTAAGTTGGGTAACGCCAGGGTTTTCCCAGTCACGACGT
TGTAAAACGACGGCCAGTGAGCGCGCGTAATACGACTCACTATAGGGCGAATTGGGTACCGGGCCCCCCC
TCGAGTAATTAATGCAGCCTGTGCCTGAATTCTAAAAATGATGAAGAAAGCCCTGATGTGATCTGTCTTC
TAGACAGGAATTCATGTTGAGTTAGTAGTACACCAAATTTAGGTGGCTGTGAACAGAAAACTCCCTTCTA
GTAGGGCATGTCTAAGGAAGTCATGGTTGAAGCCTTAGACCTGACTCTTCAGTGCTGAGAAAGCCGCCTG
CTGCCTTCGGAAGGAGGCTCTGGTTCATGTGCCATGCACCTGTGAGCTAGATGTTTCCGTGCTCTGGCAG
CGTGACTCTGTGGTATCTATAAGGAAGTAGAACTAAAAGCATTCCCCTGTTGACTGCCCCCTAGTGGGCT
AAAGGAATGGAAGGGCAGATTATTTGAGGAACAGGAAAATGCAGAGTTCAGAGAGGAAGTGCAGTTTTTA
GAAAGTGGTCGTGAAGTTGATAAACTGAACAGCTTACCCTTAAGTGGTAAGGTTCCTATGTGTTCTTGGC
ATCTGCTGTGTCTTCACTTGTCCAGGCCCTTAGCAGATGGCCTGTTGGAACACGGCTCAGGATCTTTAGC
TAGTGTCATTTATTTTCAGTAAGCTAGACTCCAACCTGAGTACTGCCGGTCAGTACTAGCTATAGCAAAG
CCTTGACAGAAGTGACCTCAAATTCCTGAGTCTGTGATGCATTAAGTGTACTGCCACACGCACATACACC
ACACACGCATGTGCACGCACACTTGTGCCATCACTGAGCTCCTAGCAGAAAGGAAGTCCTGGTGCTGTGT
GTTTGAACCCACATAGGCAATGACAGCTCTGGTAGGCCTCAGCACTGTGCGGTGAGTGGTGTACTTGTGC
TCTTTGCAGTGTTATAACGTTGCTCACGCTTTCTTGGGCCTTTGGATTTGCAGATACTAATGCTGGAGAC
CGTGGACAGACCAATAACGCCGCTTCTGCATCAGCTTCCAACTCCACCGAGGGAAGAGGTAGCCTGCTAA
CTTGCGGGGACGTAGAGGAAAATCCTGGTCCCATAACTTCGTATAGCATACATTATACGAAGTTATCAAT
GGGCCCAAAAAAGAAAAGAAAAGTTGAATTCATGGCCAGAAAAGTGGACCTGACCAGTTGTGACCGAGAG
CCGATACACATTCCTGGCTCTATCCAGCCATGTGGGTGTTTGCTGGCCTGCGATGCCCAGGCAGTCAGGA
TTACTCGAATTACCGAAAATGCGGGTGCCTTCTTTGGCCGTGAAACGCCCCGTGTCGGCGAACTCTTAGC
CGATTATTTCGGAGAAACCGAGGCTCACGCACTTAGGAACGCACTGGCGCAATCAAGCGATCCCAAACGC
CCTGCTCTCATCTTTGGGTGGAGAGATGGACTGACAGGCCGTACTTTCGACATAAGCCTTCACCGGCATG
ACGGAACCAGTATAATTGAGTTTGAACCGGCCGCCGCTGAGCAAGCAGACAACCCCCTTCGCCTGACCAG
ACAAATTATCGCCCGCACTAAGGAGCTGAAATCGCTGGAAGAAATGGCCGCTCGTGTTCCCAGGTATCTT
CAGGCAATGCTGGGTTATCATAGGGTAATGCTCTACAGATTCGCCGACGATGGCTCTGGTATGGTAATAG
GGGAGGCCAAGCGATCCGACCTGGAGTCTTTTCTGGGGCAGCATTTCCCCGCATCTCTAGTACCCCAGCA
GGCAAGGCTTTTGTACCTCAAGAATGCCATCCGCGTGGTATCGGACTCCCGCGGTATTAGTAGCAGGATC
GTTCCAGAACACGACGCCTCTGGAGCTGCGCTGGATCTGTCTTTCGCTCACCTCCGATCTATCAGCCCTT
GTCATTTAGAGTTTCTGCGAAATATGGGGGTCAGCGCAAGTATGTCCCTGAGCATAATAATCGATGGAAC
ACTATGGGGCCTAATAATTTGCCATCATTACGAACCTAGAGCAGTACCAATGGCACAGCGAGTGGCCGCC
GAAATGTTCGCCGATTTTTTGTCTCTTCATTTTACTGCCGCTCACCATCAGCGCGGCCACGGGACTGGCT
CGACAGGTTCTGGCAGTAGTGGGACTGCTTCATCAGAAGATAATAACATGGCCATGGCCAGAAAAGTGGA
CCTGACCAGTTGTGACCGAGAGCCGATACACATTCCTGGCTCTATCCAGCCATGTGGGTGTTTGCTGGCC
TGCGATGCCCAGGCAGTCAGGATTACTCGAATTACCGAAAATGCGGGTGCCTTCTTTGGCCGTGAAACGC
CCCGTGTCGGCGAACTCTTAGCCGATTATTTCGGAGAAACCGAGGCTCACGCACTTAGGAACGCACTGGC
GCAATCAAGCGATCCCAAACGCCCTGCTCTCATCTTTGGGTGGAGAGATGGACTGACAGGCCGTACTTTC
GACATAAGCCTTCACCGGCATGACGGAACCAGTATAATTGAGTTTGAACCGGCCGCCGCTGAGCAAGCAG
ACAACCCCCTTCGCCTGACCAGACAAATTATCGCCCGCACTAAGGAGCTGAAATCGCTGGAAGAAATGGC
CGCTCGTGTTCCCAGGTATCTTCAGGCAATGCTGGGTTATCATAGGGTAATGCTCTACAGATTCGCCGAC
GATGGCTCTGGTATGGTAATAGGGGAGGCCAAGCGATCCGACCTGGAGTCTTTTCTGGGGCAGCATTTCC
CCGCATCTCTAGTACCCCAGCAGGCAAGGCTTTTGTACCTCAAGAATGCCATCCGCGTGGTATCGGACTC
CCGCGGTATTAGTAGCAGGATCGTTCCAGAACACGACGCCTCTGGAGCTGCGCTGGATCTGTCTTTCGCT
CACCTCCGATCTATCAGCCCTTGTCATTTAGAGTTTCTGCGAAATATGGGGGTCAGCGCAAGTATGTCCC
TGAGCATAATAATCGATGGAACACTATGGGGCCTAATAATTTGCCATCATTACGAACCTAGAGCAGTACC
AATGGCACAGCGAGTGGCCGCCGAAATGTTCGCCGATTTTTTGTCTCTTCATTTTACTGCCGCTCACCAT
CAGCGCGGATCCGCGTTTAAACTCGAGTCTCACGGCTTCCCTCCCGAGGTGGAGGAGCAGGCCGCCGGCA
CCCTGCCCATGAGCTGCGCCCAGGAGAGCGGCATGGATAGACACCCTGCTGCTTGCGCCAGCGCCAGGAT
CAACGTCTTGAAGTTCCTATTCTCTAGAAAGTATAGGAACTTCTAGTGAACAGCCCCCAGGAGCCAGCTG
CGCGGGAAAGACCAGCACTTACTTGAGTGCCACTCAGCAACACTGGTCACGTTTGGAAAGAAAATTAAAA
AGAGGAAAACAAAAACAAAAACAAAAAAACCCTGTTCATTTTAGTGTTCAATTTTTTTTATTGTTGTTCT
TATTTAACCTTGTAAAATATCTATATAAATACAAACCAGTTTCATTGTATTCTCACTTTTCAGGAGATCC
AAGAGGTGGGGAGGGTTGGGCGGGGAGGAGCAGAGCATTAAACACAATCTCTCCCACGACAATCTTTTCT
TTTCTTTTTAAAGTCAGAAGTCCGCTATTGTATACCTTAAAAACCAGACTCCTGCCTCACGCCCCCACCG
CAACAGAAGAAAACCTGTTCTGTGCTGGTTTATTTTCTGGATTTGTTTTCTTTTAAAGCCTGGCGTAAGA
CTTTGATACAGTGCACAGCTTGAAATTGGTTGGGAGCTTAGCAGGTGTAACTCACCAGGGACTTACTGTC
ACTTGTACAATGTGTACTTATCCTTAGGATTTGAAGACTTGCCTTTGGCGTGTGATGTCAGGTATGACAG
ACAAAAAAAAAAAAGACAAAGAAAAACCAAGGTGTATTATTGGTAGCCCAGGGAGGTCACTAAAATCTGA
AGCTCTAAGGGAAGATCAGAGATGGATTACTTAAGGTTTGTTTTGCTCTTGACCAGTGCAGGTGTTGCAG
ATGCCAGCTTAGGAAGGCTGCTGCCAAAGGAGAGAGCGCGACAGAGTCTGTTGGGCCCTGAGGTAGATCT
TGGTTCACCTGACCAAAGGCCGCCTGCTTCTCCCGGTATTGTTTTGAGCTGGTACCCTAGGATGAGGCTG
GAGATGGTGTTAAGGGGGCAGCTCTGGGTGCATCGGAAAGCGAAGAACAGGAAGGTGGCAGGCCAGGGGC
AGATCTCACCACTGTGAGTGAGCTTGTCCAGAGCGGCCGCCACCGCGGTGGAGCTCCAGCTTTTGTTCCC
TTTAGTGAGGGTTAATTGCGCGCTTGGCGTAATCATGGTCATAGCTGTTTCCTGTGTGAAATTGTTATCC
GCTCACAATTCCACACAACATACGAGCCGGAAGCATAAAGTGTAAAGCCTGGGGTGCCTAATGAGTGAGC
TAACTCACATTAATTGCGTTGCGCTCACTGCCCGCTTTCCAGTCGGGAAACCTGTCGTGCCAGCTGCATT
AATGAATCGGCCAACGCGCGGGGAGAGGCGGTTTGCGTATTGGGCGCTCTTCCGCTTCCTCGCTCACTGA
CTCGCTGCGCTCGGTCGTTCGGCTGCGGCGAGCGGTATCAGCTCACTCAAAGGCGGTAATACGGTTATCC
ACAGAATCAGGGGATAACGCAGGAAAGAACATGTGAGCAAAAGGCCAGCAAAAGGCCAGGAACCGTAAAA
AGGCCGCGTTGCTGGCGTTTTTCCATAGGCTCCGCCCCCCTGACGAGCATCACAAAAATCGACGCTCAAG
TCAGAGGTGGCGAAACCCGACAGGACTATAAAGATACCAGGCGTTTCCCCCTGGAAGCTCCCTCGTGCGC
TCTCCTGTTCCGACCCTGCCGCTTACCGGATACCTGTCCGCCTTTCTCCCTTCGGGAAGCGTGGCGCTTT
CTCATAGCTCACGCTGTAGGTATCTCAGTTCGGTGTAGGTCGTTCGCTCCAAGCTGGGCTGTGTGCACGA
ACCCCCCGTTCAGCCCGACCGCTGCGCCTTATCCGGTAACTATCGTCTTGAGTCCAACCCGGTAAGACAC
GACTTATCGCCACTGGCAGCAGCCACTGGTAACAGGATTAGCAGAGCGAGGTATGTAGGCGGTGCTACAG
AGTTCTTGAAGTGGTGGCCTAACTACGGCTACACTAGAAGGACAGTATTTGGTATCTGCGCTCTGCTGAA
GCCAGTTACCTTCGGAAAAAGAGTTGGTAGCTCTTGATCCGGCAAACAAACCACCGCTGGTAGCGGTGGT
TTTTTTGTTTGCAAGCAGCAGATTACGCGCAGAAAAAAAGGATCTCAAGAAGATCCTTTGATCTTTTCTA
CGGGGTCTGACGCTCAGTGGAACGAAAACTCACGTTAAGGGATTTTGGTCATGAGATTATCAAAAAGGAT
CTTCACCTAGATCCTTTTAAATTAAAAATGAAGTTTTAAATCAATCTAAAGTATATATGAGTAAACTTGG
TCTGACAGTTACCAATGCTTAATCAGTGAGGCACCTATCTCAGCGATCTGTCTATTTCGTTCATCCATAG
TTGCCTGACTCCCCGTCGTGTAGATAACTACGATACGGGAGGGCTTACCATCTGGCCCCAGTGCTGCAAT
GATACCGCGGCTGCCACGCTCACCGGCTCCAGATTTATCAGCAATAAACCAGCCAGCCGGAAGGGCCGAG
CGCAGAAGTGGTCCTGCAACTTTATCCGCCTCCATCCAGTCTATTAATTGTTGCCGGGAAGCTAGAGTAA
GTAGTTCGCCAGTTAATAGTTTGCGCAACGTTGTTGCCATTGCTACAGGCATCGTGGTGTCACGCTCGTC
GTTTGGTATGGCTTCATTCAGCTCCGGTTCCCAACGATCAAGGCGAGTTACATGATCCCCCATGTTGTGC
AAAAAAGCGGTTAGCTCCTTCGGTCCTCCGATCGTTGTCAGAAGTAAGTTGGCCGCAGTGTTATCACTCA
TGGTTATGGCAGCACTGCATAATTCTCTTACTGTCATGCCATCCGTAAGATGCTTTTCTGTGACTGGTGA
GTACTCAACCAAGTCATTCTGAGAATAGTGTATGCGGCGACCGAGTTGCTCTTGCCCGGCGTCAATACGG
GATAATACCGCGCCACATAGCAGAACTTTAAAAGTGCTCATCATTGGAAAACGTTCTTCGGGGCGAAAAC
TCTCAAGGATCTTACCGCTGTTGAGATCCAGTTCGATGTAACCCACTCGTGCACCCAACTGATCTTCAGC
ATCTTTTACTTTCACCAGCGTTTCTGGGTGAGCAAAAACAGGAAGGCAAAATGCCGCAAAAAAGGGAATA
AGGGCGACACGGAAATGTTGAATACTCATACTCTTCCTTTTTCAATATTATTGAAGCATTTATCAGGGTT
ATTGTCTCATGAGCGGATACATATTTGAATGTATTTAGAAAAATAAACAAATAGGGGTTCCGCGCACATT
TCCCCGAAAAGTGCCAC
