Features (pLannotate 1.2.2; 20 found; start..end, strand, type, name):
     30..458     -  rep_origin     f1 ori (sequence partly withheld): f1 bacteriophage origin of replication; arrow indicates direction of (+) strand synthesis
    463..618     -  CDS            lacZα (fragment): LacZα fragment of β-galactosidase; lacZ fragment
    626..644     +  promoter       T7 promoter: promoter for bacteriophage T7 RNA polymerase
    653..673     -  misc_feature   MCS (fragment): pBluescript multiple cloning site
   1558..1626    +  CDS            Gsk3b (fragment): GSK3B_MOUSE - Experimental evidence at protein level: Swiss-Prot protein existence level 1. Constitutively active protein kinase that acts as a negative regulator in the hormonal control of glucose homeostasis, Wnt signaling and regulation of transcription factors and microtubules, by phosphorylating and inactivating glycogen synthase (GYS1 or GYS2), EIF2B, CTNNB1/beta-catenin, APC, AXIN1, DPYSL2/CRMP2, JUN, NFATC1/NFATC, MAPT/TAU and MACF1. Requires primed phosphorylation of the majority of its substrates. In skeletal muscle, contributes to insulin regulation of glycogen synthesis by phosphor
   1681..1714    +  protein_bind   loxP: Cre-mediated recombination occurs in the 8-bp core sequence (GCATACAT). Cre recombinase
   1750..2682    +  CDS            iRFP670: iRFP670 is a basic (constitutively fluorescent) near ir fluorescent protein published in 2013, derived from Rhodopseudomonas palustris CGA009. It has low acid sensitivity. It requires the cofactor biliverdin for fluorescence.
   2683..2760    +  CDS            TDsmURFP (fragment): TDsmURFP is a basic (constitutively fluorescent) near ir fluorescent protein published in 2016, derived from Trichodesmium erythraeum IMS101. It requires the cofactor biliverdin for fluorescence.
   2752..3684    +  CDS            iRFP670: iRFP670 is a basic (constitutively fluorescent) near ir fluorescent protein published in 2013, derived from Rhodopseudomonas palustris CGA009. It has low acid sensitivity. It requires the cofactor biliverdin for fluorescence.
   3706..3825    +  CDS            hPEST: PEST degradation sequence from mouse ornithine decarboxylase human codon-optimized
   3828..3861    +  protein_bind   FRT (minimal): supports FLP-mediated excision but not integration (Turan and Bode, 2011) FLP recombinase from the Saccharomyces cerevisiae 2μ plasmid
   4828..4854    -  misc_feature   MCS (fragment): pBluescript multiple cloning site
   4867..4885    -  promoter       T3 promoter: promoter for bacteriophage T3 RNA polymerase
   4930..4946    -  protein_bind   lac operator: The lac repressor binds to the lac operator to inhibit transcription in E. coli. This inhibition can be relieved by adding lactose or isopropyl-β-D-thiogalactopyranoside (IPTG). lac repressor encoded by lacI
   4954..4984    -  promoter       lac promoter: promoter for the E. coli lac operon
   4999..5020    -  protein_bind   CAP binding site: CAP binding activates transcription in the presence of cAMP. E. coli catabolite activator protein
   5033..5125    -  CDS            lacI (fragment): lac repressor; lacI; The lac repressor binds to the lac operator to inhibit transcription in E. coli. This inhibition can be relieved by adding lactose or isopropyl-β-D-thiogalactopyranoside (IPTG).
   5308..5896    -  rep_origin     ori: high-copy-number ColE1/pMB1/pBR322/pUC origin of replication
   6067..6927    -  CDS            AmpR: β-lactamase; bla; confers resistance to ampicillin, carbenicillin, and related antibiotics
   6928..7031    -  promoter       AmpR promoter: bla
>Addgene plasmid #122368 | pTV-Gsk3b-tdiRFP670-PEST | addgene full sequence | sequence record 238912 | Addgene NGS Result
CTAAATTGTAAGCGTTAATATTTTGTTAAAATTCGCGTTAAATTTTTGTTAAATCAGCTCATTTTTTAAC
CAATAGGCCGAAATCGGCAAAATCCCTTATAAATCAAAAGAATAGACCGAGATAGGGT
[37 nt withheld, positions 129-165]
AAAGAACGTGGACTCCAACGTCAAAGG
[49 nt withheld, positions 193-241]
T
[91 nt withheld, positions 243-333]
G
[124 nt withheld, positions 335-458]
CCCATTCGCCATTCAGGCTGCGCAACTGTTGGGAAGGGCGATCGGTGCGGGCCTCTTCGCTATTACGCCA
GCTGGCGAAAGGGGGATGTGCTGCAAGGCGATTAAGTTGGGTAACGCCAGGGTTTTCCCAGTCACGACGT
TGTAAAACGACGGCCAGTGAGCGCGCGTAATACGACTCACTATAGGGCGAATTGGGTACCGGGCCCCCCC
TCGAGTAATTAATGCAGCCTGTGCCTGAATTCTAAAAATGATGAAGAAAGCCCTGATGTGATCTGTCTTC
TAGACAGGAATTCATGTTGAGTTAGTAGTACACCAAATTTAGGTGGCTGTGAACAGAAAACTCCCTTCTA
GTAGGGCATGTCTAAGGAAGTCATGGTTGAAGCCTTAGACCTGACTCTTCAGTGCTGAGAAAGCCGCCTG
CTGCCTTCGGAAGGAGGCTCTGGTTCATGTGCCATGCACCTGTGAGCTAGATGTTTCCGTGCTCTGGCAG
CGTGACTCTGTGGTATCTATAAGGAAGTAGAACTAAAAGCATTCCCCTGTTGACTGCCCCCTAGTGGGCT
AAAGGAATGGAAGGGCAGATTATTTGAGGAACAGGAAAATGCAGAGTTCAGAGAGGAAGTGCAGTTTTTA
GAAAGTGGTCGTGAAGTTGATAAACTGAACAGCTTACCCTTAAGTGGTAAGGTTCCTATGTGTTCTTGGC
ATCTGCTGTGTCTTCACTTGTCCAGGCCCTTAGCAGATGGCCTGTTGGAACACGGCTCAGGATCTTTAGC
TAGTGTCATTTATTTTCAGTAAGCTAGACTCCAACCTGAGTACTGCCGGTCAGTACTAGCTATAGCAAAG
CCTTGACAGAAGTGACCTCAAATTCCTGAGTCTGTGATGCATTAAGTGTACTGCCACACGCACATACACC
ACACACGCATGTGCACGCACACTTGTGCCATCACTGAGCTCCTAGCAGAAAGGAAGTCCTGGTGCTGTGT
GTTTGAACCCACATAGGCAATGACAGCTCTGGTAGGCCTCAGCACTGTGCGGTGAGTGGTGTACTTGTGC
TCTTTGCAGTGTTATAACGTTGCTCACGCTTTCTTGGGCCTTTGGATTTGCAGATACTAATGCTGGAGAC
CGTGGACAGACCAATAACGCCGCTTCTGCATCAGCTTCCAACTCCACCGAGGGAAGAGGTAGCCTGCTAA
CTTGCGGGGACGTAGAGGAAAATCCTGGTCCCATAACTTCGTATAGCATACATTATACGAAGTTATCAAT
GGGCCCAAAAAAGAAAAGAAAAGTTGAATTCATGGCCAGAAAAGTGGACCTGACCAGTTGTGACCGAGAG
CCGATACACATTCCTGGCTCTATCCAGCCATGTGGGTGTTTGCTGGCCTGCGATGCCCAGGCAGTCAGGA
TTACTCGAATTACCGAAAATGCGGGTGCCTTCTTTGGCCGTGAAACGCCCCGTGTCGGCGAACTCTTAGC
CGATTATTTCGGAGAAACCGAGGCTCACGCACTTAGGAACGCACTGGCGCAATCAAGCGATCCCAAACGC
CCTGCTCTCATCTTTGGGTGGAGAGATGGACTGACAGGCCGTACTTTCGACATAAGCCTTCACCGGCATG
ACGGAACCAGTATAATTGAGTTTGAACCGGCCGCCGCTGAGCAAGCAGACAACCCCCTTCGCCTGACCAG
ACAAATTATCGCCCGCACTAAGGAGCTGAAATCGCTGGAAGAAATGGCCGCTCGTGTTCCCAGGTATCTT
CAGGCAATGCTGGGTTATCATAGGGTAATGCTCTACAGATTCGCCGACGATGGCTCTGGTATGGTAATAG
GGGAGGCCAAGCGATCCGACCTGGAGTCTTTTCTGGGGCAGCATTTCCCCGCATCTCTAGTACCCCAGCA
GGCAAGGCTTTTGTACCTCAAGAATGCCATCCGCGTGGTATCGGACTCCCGCGGTATTAGTAGCAGGATC
GTTCCAGAACACGACGCCTCTGGAGCTGCGCTGGATCTGTCTTTCGCTCACCTCCGATCTATCAGCCCTT
GTCATTTAGAGTTTCTGCGAAATATGGGGGTCAGCGCAAGTATGTCCCTGAGCATAATAATCGATGGAAC
ACTATGGGGCCTAATAATTTGCCATCATTACGAACCTAGAGCAGTACCAATGGCACAGCGAGTGGCCGCC
GAAATGTTCGCCGATTTTTTGTCTCTTCATTTTACTGCCGCTCACCATCAGCGCGGCCACGGGACTGGCT
CGACAGGTTCTGGCAGTAGTGGGACTGCTTCATCAGAAAATAATAACATGGCCATGGCCAGAAAAGTGGA
CCTGACCAGTTGTGACCGAGAGCCGATACACATTCCTGGCTCTATCCAGCCATGTGGGTGTTTGCTGGCC
TGCGATGCCCAGGCAGTCAGGATTACTCGAATTACCGAAAATGCGGGTGCCTTCTTTGGCCGTGAAACGC
CCCGTGTCGGCGAACTCTTAGCCGATTATTTCGGAGAAACCGAGGCTCACGCACTTAGGAACGCACTGGC
GCAATCAAGCGATCCCAAACGCCCTGCTCTCATCTTTGGGTGGAGAGATGGACTGACAGGCCGTACTTTC
GACATAAGCCTTCACCGGCATGACGGAACCAGTATAATTGAGTTTGAACCGGCCGCCGCTGAGCAAGCAG
ACAACCCCCTTCGCCTGACCAGACAAATTATCGCCCGCACTAAGGAGCTGAAATCGCTGGAAGAAATGGC
CGCTCGTGTTCCCAGGTATCTTCAGGCAATGCTGGGTTATCATAGGGTAATGCTCTACAGATTCGCCGAC
GATGGCTCTGGTATGGTAATAGGGGAGGCCAAGCGATCCGACCTGGAGTCTTTTCTGGGGCAGCATTTCC
CCGCATCTCTAGTACCCCAGCAGGCAAGGCTTTTGTACCTCAAGAATGCCATCCGCGTGGTATCGGACTC
CCGCGGTATTAGTAGCAGGATCGTTCCAGAACACGACGCCTCTGGAGCTGCGCTGGATCTGTCTTTCGCT
CACCTCCGATCTATCAGCCCTTGTCATTTAGAGTTTCTGCGAAATATGGGGGTCAGCGCAAGTATGTCCC
TGAGCATAATAATCGATGGAACACTATGGGGCCTAATAATTTGCCATCATTACGAACCTAGAGCAGTACC
AATGGCACAGCGAGTGGCCGCCGAAATGTTCGCCGATTTTTTGTCTCTTCATTTTACTGCCGCTCACCAT
CAGCGCGGATCCGCGTTTAAACTCGAGTCTCACGGCTTCCCTCCCGAGGTGGAGGAGCAGGCCGCCGGCA
CCCTGCCCATGAGCTGCGCCCAGGAGAGCGGCATGGATAGACACCCTGCTGCTTGCGCCAGCGCCAGGAT
CAACGTCTTGAAGTTCCTATTCTCTAGAAAGTATAGGAACTTCTAGTGAACAGCCCCCAGGAGCCAGCTG
CGCGGGAAAGACCAGCACTTACTTGAGTGCCACTCAGCAACACTGGTCACGTTTGGAAAGAAAATTAAAA
AGAGGAAAACAAAAACAAAAACAAAAAAACCCTGTTCATTTTAGTGTTCAATTTTTTTTATTGTTGTTCT
TATTTAACCTTGTAAAATATCTATATAAATACAAACCAGTTTCATTGTATTCTCACTTTTCAGGAGATCC
AAGAGGTGGGGAGGGTTGGGCGGGGAGGAGCAGAGCATTAAACACAATCTCTCCCACGACAATCTTTTCT
TTTCTTTTTAAAGTCAGAAGTCCGCTATTGTATACCTTAAAAACCAGACTCCTGCCTCACGCCCCCACCG
CAACAGAAGAAAACCTGTTCTGTGCTGGTTTATTTTCTGGATTTGTTTTCTTTTAAAGCCTGGCGTAAGA
CTTTGATACAGTGCACAGCTTGAAATTGGTTGGGAGCTTAGCAGGTGTAACTCACCAGGGACTTACTGTC
ACTTGTACAATGTGTACTTATCCTTAGGATTTGAAGACTTGCCTTTGGCGTGTGATGTCAGGTATGACAG
ACAAAAAAAAAAAAGACAAAGAAAAACCAAGGTGTATTATTGGTAGCCCAGGGAGGTCACTAAAATCTGA
AGCTCTAAGGGAAGATCAGAGATGGATTACTTAAGGTTTGTTTTGCTCTTGACCAGTGCAGGTGTTGCAG
ATGCCAGCTTAGGAAGGCTGCTGCCAAAGGAGAGAGCGCGACAGAGTCTGTTGGGCCCTGAGGTAGATCT
TGGTTCACCTGACCAAAGGCCGCCTGCTTCTCCCGGTATTGTTTTGAGCTGGTACCCTAGGATGAGGCTG
GAGATGGTGTTAAGGGGGCAGCTCTGGGTGCATCGGAAAGCGAAGAACAGGAAGGTGGCAGGCCAGGGGC
AGATCTCACAACTGTGAGTGAGCTTGTCCAGAGCGGCCGCCACCGCGGTGGAGCTCCAGCTTTTGTTCCC
TTTAGTGAGGGTTAATTGCGCGCTTGGCGTAATCATGGTCATAGCTGTTTCCTGTGTGAAATTGTTATCC
GCTCACAATTCCACACAACATACGAGCCGGAAGCATAAAGTGTAAAGCCTGGGGTGCCTAATGAGTGAGC
TAACTCACATTAATTGCGTTGCGCTCACTGCCCGCTTTCCAGTCGGGAAACCTGTCGTGCCAGCTGCATT
AATGAATCGGCCAACGCGCGGGGAGAGGCGGTTTGCGTATTGGGCGCTCTTCCGCTTCCTCGCTCACTGA
CTCGCTGCGCTCGGTCGTTCGGCTGCGGCGAGCGGTATCAGCTCACTCAAAGGCGGTAATACGGTTATCC
ACAGAATCAGGGGATAACGCAGGAAAGAACATGTGAGCAAAAGGCCAGCAAAAGGCCAGGAACCGTAAAA
AGGCCGCGTTGCTGGCGTTTTTCCATAGGCTCCGCCCCCCTGACGAGCATCACAAAAATCGACGCTCAAG
TCAGAGGTGGCGAAACCCGACAGGACTATAAAGATACCAGGCGTTTCCCCCTGGAAGCTCCCTCGTGCGC
TCTCCTGTTCCGACCCTGCCGCTTACCGGATACCTGTCCGCCTTTCTCCCTTCGGGAAGCGTGGCGCTTT
CTCATAGCTCACGCTGTAGGTATCTCAGTTCGGTGTAGGTCGTTCGCTCCAAGCTGGGCTGTGTGCACGA
ACCCCCCGTTCAGCCCGACCGCTGCGCCTTATCCGGTAACTATCGTCTTGAGTCCAACCCGGTAAGACAC
GACTTATCGCCACTGGCAGCAGCCACTGGTAACAGGATTAGCAGAGCGAGGTATGTAGGCGGTGCTACAG
AGTTCTTGAAGTGGTGGCCTAACTACGGCTACACTAGAAGAACAGTATTTGGTATCTGCGCTCTGCTGAA
GCCAGTTACCTTCGGAAAAAGAGTTGGTAGCTCTTGATCCGGCAAACAAACCACCGCTGGTAGCGGTGGT
TTTTTTGTTTGCAAGCAGCAGATTACGCGCAGAAAAAAAGGATCTCAAGAAGATCCTTTGATCTTTTCTA
CGGGGTCTGACGCTCAGTGGAACGAAAACTCACGTTAAGGGATTTTGGTCATGAGATTATCAAAAAGGAT
CTTCACCTAGATCCTTTTAAATTAAAAATGAAGTTTTAAATCAATCTAAAGTATATATGAGTAAACTTGG
TCTGACAGTTACCAATGCTTAATCAGTGAGGCACCTATCTCAGCGATCTGTCTATTTCGTTCATCCATAG
TTGCCTGACTCCCCGTCGTGTAGATAACTACGATACGGGAGGGCTTACCATCTGGCCCCAGTGCTGCAAT
GATACCGCGGCTGCCACGCTCACCGGCTCCAGATTTATCAGCAATAAACCAGCCAGCCGGAAGGGCCGAG
CGCAGAAGTGGTCCTGCAACTTTATCCGCCTCCATCCAGTCTATTAATTGTTGCCGGGAAGCTAGAGTAA
GTAGTTCGCCAGTTAATAGTTTGCGCAACGTTGTTGCCATTGCTACAGGCATCGTGGTGTCACGCTCGTC
GTTTGGTATGGCTTCATTCAGCTCCGGTTCCCAACGATCAAGGCGAGTTACATGATCCCCCATGTTGTGC
AAAAAAGCGGTTAGCTCCTTCGGTCCTCCGATCGTTGTCAGAAGTAAGTTGGCCGCAGTGTTATCACTCA
TGGTTATGGCAGCACTGCATAATTCTCTTACTGTCATGCCATCCGTAAGATGCTTTTCTGTGACTGGTGA
GTACTCAACCAAGTCATTCTGAGAATAGTGTATGCGGCGACCGAGTTGCTCTTGCCCGGCGTCAATACGG
GATAATACCGCGCCACATAGCAGAACTTTAAAAGTGCTCATCATTGGAAAACGTTCTTCGGGGCGAAAAC
TCTCAAGGATCTTACCGCTGTTGAGATCCAGTTCGATGTAACCCACTCGTGCACCCAACTGATCTTCAGC
ATCTTTTACTTTCACCAGCGTTTCTGGGTGAGCAAAAACAGGAAGGCAAAATGCCGCAAAAAAGGGAATA
AGGGCGACACGGAAATGTTGAATACTCATACTCTTCCTTTTCAATATTATTGAAGCATTTATCAGGGTTA
TTGTCTCATGAGCGGATACATATTTGAATGTATTTAGAAAAATAAACAAATAGAGATTCCGCGCACATTT
CCCCGAAAAGTGCCAC
